>Addgene plasmid #216587 | EEF1A2 - E122K in pENTR | addgene full sequence | sequence record 426884 | Addgene NGS Result
GCCTGGCAGTTCCCTACTCTCGCGTTAACGCTAGCATGGATGTTTTCCCAGTCACGACGTTGTAAAACGA
CGGCCAGTCTTAAGCTCGGGCCCCAAATAATGATTTTATTTTGACTGATAGTGACCTGTTCGTTGCAACA
AATTGATGAGCAATGCTTTTTTATAATGCCAACTTTGTACAAAAAAGCAGGCTCCGGCACCATGGGCAAG
GAGAAGACCCACATCAACATCGTGGTCATCGGCCACGTGGACTCCGGAAAGTCCACCACCACGGGCCACC
TCATCTACAAATGCGGAGGTATTGACAAAAGGACCATTGAGAAGTTCGAGAAGGAGGCGGCTGAGATGGG
GAAGGGATCCTTCAAGTATGCCTGGGTGCTGGACAAGCTGAAGGCGGAGCGTGAGCGCGGCATCACCATC
GACATCTCCCTCTGGAAGTTCGAGACCACCAAGTACTACATCACCATCATCGATGCCCCCGGCCACCGCG
ACTTCATCAAGAACATGATCACGGGTACATCCCAGGCGGACTGCGCAGTGCTGATCGTGGCGGCGGGCGT
GGGCAAGTTCGAGGCGGGCATCTCCAAGAATGGGCAGACGCGGGAGCATGCCCTGCTGGCCTACACGCTG
GGTGTGAAGCAGCTCATCGTGGGCGTGAACAAAATGGACTCCACAGAGCCGGCCTACAGCGAGAAGCGCT
ACGACGAGATCGTCAAGGAAGTCAGCGCCTACATCAAGAAGATCGGCTACAACCCGGCCACCGTGCCCTT
TGTGCCCATCTCCGGCTGGCACGGTGACAACATGCTGGAGCCCTCCCCCAACATGCCGTGGTTCAAGGGC
TGGAAGGTGGAGCGTAAGGAGGGCAACGCAAGCGGCGTGTCCCTGCTGGAGGCCCTGGACACCATCCTGC
CCCCCACGCGCCCCACGGACAAGCCCCTGCGCCTGCCGCTGCAGGACGTGTACAAGATTGGCGGCATTGG
CACGGTGCCCGTGGGCCGGGTGGAGACCGGAATCCTGCGGCCGGGCATGGTGGTGACCTTTGCGCCAGTG
AACATCACCACTGAGGTGAAGTCAGTGGAGATGCACCACGAGGCTCTGAGCGAAGCTCTGCCCGGCGACA
ACGTCGGCTTCAATGTGAAGAACGTGTCGGTGAAGGACATCCGGCGGGGCAACGTGTGTGGGGACAGCAA
GTCTGACCCGCCGCAGGAGGCTGCTCAGTTCACCTCCCAGGTCATCATCCTGAACCACCCGGGGCAGATT
AGCGCCGGCTACTCCCCGGTCATCGACTGCCACACAGCCCACATCGCCTGCAAGTTTGCGGAGCTGAAGG
AGAAGATTGACCGGCGCTCTGGCAAGAAGCTGGAGGACAACCCCAAGTCCCTGAAGTCTGGAGACGCGGC
CATCGTGGAGATGGTGCCGGGAAAGCCCATGTGTGTGGAGAGCTTCTCCCAGTACCCGCCTCTCGGCCGC
TTCGCCGTGCGCGACATGAGGCAGACGGTGGCCGTAGGCGTCATCAAGAACGTGGAGAAGAAGAGCGGCG
GCGCCGGCAAGGTCACCAAGTCGGCGCAGAAGGCGCAGAAGGCGGGCAAGTGATAGACCCAGCTTTCTTG
TACAAAGTTGGCATTATAAAAAATAATTGCTCATCAATTTGTTGCAACGAACAGGTCACTATCAGTCAAA
ATAAAATCATTATTTGCCATCCAGCTGATATCCCCTATAGTGAGTCGTATTACATGGTCATAGCTGTTTC
CTGGCAGCTCTGGCCCGTGTCTCAAAATCTCTGATGTTACATTGCACAAGATAAAAATATATCATCATGC
CTCCTCTAGACCAGCCAGGACAGAAATGCCTCGACTTCGCTGCTACCCAAGGTTGCCGGGTGACGCACAC
CGTGGAAACGGATGAAGGCACGAACCCAGTGGACATAAGCCTGTTCGGTTCGTAAGCTGTAATGCAAGTA
GCGTATGCGCTCACGCAACTGGTCCAGAACCTTGACCGAACGCAGCGGTGGTAACGGCGCAGTGGCGGTT
TTCATGGCTTGTTATGACTGTTTTTTTGGGGTACAGTCTATGCCTCGGGCATCCAAGCAGCAAGCGCGTT
ACGCCGTGGGTCGATGTTTGATGTTATGGAGCAGCAACGATGTTACGCAGCAGGGCAGTCGCCCTAAAAC
AAAGTTAAACATTATGAGGGAAGCGGTGATCGCCGAAGTATCGACTCAACTATCAGAGGTAGTTGGCGTC
ATCGAGCGCCATCTCGAACCGACGTTGCTGGCCGTACATTTGTACGGCTCCGCAGTGGATGGCGGCCTGA
AGCCACACAGTGATATTGATTTGCTGGTTACGGTGACCGTAAGGCTTGATGAAACAACGCGGCGAGCTTT
GATCAACGACCTTTTGGAAACTTCGGCTTCCCCTGGAGAGAGCGAGATTCTCCGCGCTGTAGAAGTCACC
ATTGTTGTGCACGACGACATCATTCCGTGGCGTTATCCAGCTAAGCGCGAACTGCAATTTGGAGAATGGC
AGCGCAATGACATTCTTGCAGGTATCTTCGAGCCAGCCACGATCGACATTGATCTGGCTATCTTGCTGAC
AAAAGCAAGAGAACATAGCGTTGCCTTGGTAGGTCCAGCGGCGGAGGAACTCTTTGATCCGGTTCCTGAA
CAGGATCTATTTGAGGCGCTAAATGAAACCTTAACGCTATGGAACTCGCCGCCCGACTGGGCTGGCGATG
AGCGAAATGTAGTGCTTACGTTGTCCCGCATTTGGTACAGCGCAGTAACCGGCAAAATCGCGCCGAAGGA
TGTCGCTGCCGACTGGGCAATGGAGCGCCTGCCGGCCCAGTATCAGCCCGTCATACTTGAAGCTAGACAG
GCTTATCTTGGACAAGAAGAAGATCGCTTGGCCTCGCGCGCAGATCAGTTGGAAGAATTTGTCCACTACG
TGAAAGGCGAGATCACCAAGGTAGTCGGCAAATAACCCTCGAGCCACCCATGACCAAAATCCCTTAACGT
GAGTTACGCGTCGTTCCACTGAGCGTCAGACCCCGTAGAAAAGATCAAAGGATCTTCTTGAGATCCTTTT
TTTCTGCGCGTAATCTGCTGCTTGCAAACAAAAAAACCACCGCTACCAGCGGTGGTTTGTTTGCCGGATC
AAGAGCTACCAACTCTTTTTCCGAAGGTAACTGGCTTCAGCAGAGCGCAGATACCAAATACTGTTCTTCT
AGTGTAGCCGTAGTTAGGCCACCACTTCAAGAACTCTGTAGCACCGCCTACATACCTCGCTCTGCTAATC
CTGTTACCAGTGGCTGCTGCCAGTGGCGATAAGTCGTGTCTTACCGGGTTGGACTCAAGACGATAGTTAC
CGGATAAGGCGCAGCGGTCGGGCTGAACGGGGGGTTCGTGCACACAGCCCAGCTTGGAGCGAACGACCTA
CACCGAACTGAGATACCTACAGCGTGAGCTATGAGAAAGCGCCACGCTTCCCGAAGGGAGAAAGGCGGAC
AGGTATCCGGTAAGCGGCAGGGTCGGAACAGGAGAGCGCACGAGGGAGCTTCCAGGGGGAAACGCCTGGT
ATCTTTATAGTCCTGTCGGGTTTCGCCACCTCTGACTTGAGCGTCGATTTTTGTGATGCTCGTCAGGGGG
GCGGAGCCTATGGAAAAACGCCAGCAACGCGGCCTTTTTACGGTTCCTGGCCTTTTGCTGGCCTTTTGCT
CACATGTTCTTTCCTGCGTTATCCCCTGATTCTGTGGATAACCGTATTACCGCCTTTGAGTGAGCTGATA
CCGCTCGCCGCAGCCGAACGACCGAGCGCAGCGAGTCAGTGAGCGAGGAAGCGGAAGAGCGCCCAATACG
CAAACCGCCTCTCCCCGCGCGTTGGCCGATTCATTAATGCAGCTGGCACGACAGGTTTCCCGACTGGAAA
GCGGGCAGTGAGCGCAACGCAATTAATACGCGTACCGCTAGCCAGGAAGAGTTTGTAGAAACGCAAAAAG
GCCATCCGTCAGGATGGCCTTCTGCTTAGTTTGATGCCTGGCAGTTTATGGCGGGCGTCCTGCCCGCCAC
CCTCCGGGCCGTTGCTTCACAACGTTCAAATCCGCTCCCGGCGGATTTGTCCTACTCAGGAGAGCGTTCA
CCGACAAACAACAGATAAAACGAAAGGCCCAGTCTTCCGACTGAGCCTTTCGTTTTATTTGAT
Features (pLannotate 1.2.2; 12 found; start..end, strand, type, name):
     42..78      -  CDS            lacZα (fragment): LacZα fragment of β-galactosidase; lacZ fragment
     94..193     +  protein_bind   attL1: mutant version of attL; recombination site for the Gateway® LR reaction LR Clonase™
    202..1590    +  CDS            EEF1A2: EF1A2_HUMAN - Also known as EEF1AL, STN. Experimental evidence at protein level: Swiss-Prot protein existence level 1. This protein promotes the GTP-dependent binding of aminoacyl- tRNA to the A-site of ribosomes during protein biosynthesis. From Homo sapiens (Human).
   1597..1696    -  protein_bind   attL2: mutant version of attL; recombination site for the Gateway® LR reaction LR Clonase™
   1714..1732    -  promoter       T7 promoter: promoter for bacteriophage T7 RNA polymerase
   1922..1945    +  promoter       Pc promoter (fragment): intI1 (promoter lies within the coding sequence); class 1 integron promoter
   2121..2177    +  CDS            GmR (fragment): gentamycin acetyltransferase; aacC1; confers resistance to gentamycin
   2184..2975    +  CDS            SmR: aminoglycoside adenylyltransferase (Murphy, 1985); aadA; confers resistance to spectinomycin and streptomycin
   3068..3656    +  rep_origin     ori: high-copy-number ColE1/pMB1/pBR322/pUC origin of replication
   3839..3931    +  CDS            lacI (fragment): lac repressor; lacI; The lac repressor binds to the lac operator to inhibit transcription in E. coli. This inhibition can be relieved by adding lactose or isopropyl-β-D-thiogalactopyranoside (IPTG).
   3986..4013    -  terminator     rrnB T2 terminator: transcription terminator T2 from the E. coli rrnB gene
   4145..4188    +  terminator     rrnB T1 terminator: Escherichia coli rrnB; transcription terminator T1 from the E. coli rrnB gene
