[The description below was written by a language model from this plasmid's Addgene catalogue record and pLannotate feature annotations shown in this document.]
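Description:
EEF1A2 - E122K in pENTR is a Gateway entry (donor) plasmid built on the pCR8-GW-TOPO backbone. It carries the human EEF1A2 coding sequence with an E122K substitution, which the record describes as an autism spectrum disorder (ASD) mutation. EEF1A2 encodes eukaryotic elongation factor 1-alpha-2, which promotes GTP-dependent delivery of aminoacyl-tRNA to the ribosomal A-site during translation. The plasmid is about 4.2 kb by full sequencing, with an insert of roughly 1.4 kb that was introduced by Gibson assembly. It is propagated in E. coli from a high-copy ColE1/pUC-type origin. Selection is with spectinomycin through the aadA (SmR) aminoglycoside adenylyltransferase gene, which lies downstream of a class 1 integron Pc promoter fragment. Short lacZα, lacI and gentamicin-resistance fragments also appear in the annotation and look like non-functional backbone remnants.

The open reading frame is flanked by attL1 and attL2 sites, so an LR Clonase reaction can transfer it directionally into any attR-containing destination vector. The entry clone has no eukaryotic promoter driving the insert, so expression depends on the destination vector chosen. A T7 promoter sits just outside attL2 and is annotated on the strand opposite the coding sequence. rrnB T1 and T2 terminators lie upstream of attL1 and help insulate the cassette from read-through transcription. The depositors note that the insert includes a Kozak sequence designed so that it also encodes a linker, which lets the gene be moved in frame into N-terminal tagging destination vectors. The construct therefore serves as a source clone for making expression plasmids to study this EEF1A2 variant. The record does not specify particular downstream assays or host systems.
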