Addgene plasmid #216587: EEF1A2 - E122K in pENTR
Purpose: gateway cloning donor vector containing EEF1A2 ASD mutation
Depositing lab: Douglas Allan & Christopher Loewen. Depositing organization: University of British Columbia.
Backbone
  Vector backbone: pCR8-GW-TOPO
  Backbone manufacturer: GenScript
  Backbone size w/o insert (bp): 2800
  Vector type: Gateway Entry Plasmid
Growth in bacteria
  Bacterial resistance: Spectinomycin, 50 μg/mL
  Growth temperature: 37°C
  Growth strain: DH5alpha
  Copy number: High Copy
Gene/Insert
  Gene/Insert name: EEF1A2
  Species: H. sapiens (human)
  Insert size (bp): 1400
  Mutation: E122K
  Entrez Gene: EEF1A2 (a.k.a. DEE33, EEF1AL, EF-1-alpha-2, EF1A, EIEE33, HS1, MRD38, STN, STNL)
  Cloning method: Gibson Cloning
  Sequencing primers: 5′ M13 fwd; 3′ M13 rev
Terms and licenses: Academic/Nonprofit Terms; Industry Terms: Not Available to Industry
Depositor comments: insert contains a Kozak sequence that encodes a linker for cloning into N-terminal tagging pDEST vectors
How to cite: EEF1A2 - E122K in pENTR was a gift from Douglas Allan & Christopher Loewen (Addgene plasmid # 216587 ; http://n2t.net/addgene:216587 ; RRID:Addgene_216587)
